>Addgene plasmid #47197 | TAL3478 | depositor partial sequence | sequence record 67284 | Insert sequence
ATGGACTACAAAGACCATGACGGTGATTATAAAGATCATGACATCGATTACAAGGATGACGATGACAAGA
TGGCCCCCAAGAAGAAGAGGAAGGTGGGCATTCACCGCGGGGTACCTATGGTGGACTTGAGGACACTCGG
TTATTCGCAACAGCAACAGGAGAAAATCAAGCCTAAGGTCAGGAGCACCGTCGCGCAACACCACGAGGCG
CTTGTGGGGCATGGCTTCACTCATGCGCATATTGTCGCGCTTTCACAGCACCCTGCGGCGCTTGGGACGG
TGGCTGTCAAATACCAAGATATGATTGCGGCCCTGCCCGAAGCCACGCACGAGGCAATTGTAGGGGTCGG
TAAACAGTGGTCGGGAGCGCGAGCACTTGAGGCGCTGCTGACTGTGGCGGGTGAGCTTAGGGGGCCTCCG
CTCCAGCTCGACACCGGGCAGCTGCTGAAGATCGCGAAGAGAGGGGGAGTAACAGCGGTAGAGGCAGTGC
ACGCCTGGCGCAATGCGCTCACCGGGGCCCCCTTGAACCTGACCCCAGACCAGGTAGTCGCAATCGCGAA
CAATAATGGGGGAAAGCAAGCCCTGGAAACCGTGCAAAGGTTGTTGCCGGTCCTTTGTCAAGACCACGGC
CTTACACCGGAGCAAGTCGTGGCCATTGCAAGCAATGGGGGTGGCAAACAGGCTCTTGAGACGGTTCAGA
GACTTCTCCCAGTTCTCTGTCAAGCCCACGGGCTGACTCCCGATCAAGTTGTAGCGATTGCGTCGCATGA
CGGAGGGAAACAAGCATTGGAGACTGTCCAACGGCTCCTTCCCGTGTTGTGTCAAGCCCACGGTTTGACG
CCTGCACAAGTGGTCGCCATCGCCTCGAATGGCGGCGGTAAGCAGGCGCTGGAAACAGTACAGCGCCTGC
TGCCTGTACTGTGCCAGGATCATGGACTGACCCCAGACCAGGTAGTCGCAATCGCGTCACATGACGGGGG
AAAGCAAGCCCTGGAAACCGTGCAAAGGTTGTTGCCGGTCCTTTGTCAAGACCACGGCCTTACACCGGAG
CAAGTCGTGGCCATTGCAAGCAACATCGGTGGCAAACAGGCTCTTGAGACGGTTCAGAGACTTCTCCCAG
TTCTCTGTCAAGCCCACGGGCTGACTCCCGATCAAGTTGTAGCGATTGCGTCGCATGACGGAGGGAAACA
AGCATTGGAGACTGTCCAACGGCTCCTTCCCGTGTTGTGTCAAGCCCACGGTTTGACGCCTGCACAAGTG
GTCGCCATCGCCAGCCATGATGGCGGTAAGCAGGCGCTGGAAACAGTACAGCGCCTGCTGCCTGTACTGT
GCCAGGATCATGGACTGACCCCAGACCAGGTAGTCGCAATCGCGTCAAACGGAGGGGGAAAGCAAGCCCT
GGAAACCGTGCAAAGGTTGTTGCCGGTCCTTTGTCAAGACCACGGCCTTACACCGGAGCAAGTCGTGGCC
ATTGCAAATAATAACGGTGGCAAACAGGCTCTTGAGACGGTTCAGAGACTTCTCCCAGTTCTCTGTCAAG
CCCACGGGCTGACTCCCGATCAAGTTGTAGCGATTGCGTCGAACATTGGAGGGAAACAAGCATTGGAGAC
TGTCCAACGGCTCCTTCCCGTGTTGTGTCAAGCCCACGGTTTGACGCCTGCACAAGTGGTCGCCATCGCC
TCCAATATTGGCGGTAAGCAGGCGCTGGAAACAGTACAGCGCCTGCTGCCTGTACTGTGCCAGGATCATG
GACTGACCCCAGACCAGGTAGTCGCAATCGCGTCGAACATTGGGGGAAAGCAAGCCCTGGAAACCGTGCA
AAGGTTGTTGCCGGTCCTTTGTCAAGACCACGGCCTTACACCGGAGCAAGTCGTGGCCATTGCATCCCAC
GACGGTGGCAAACAGGCTCTTGAGACGGTTCAGAGACTTCTCCCAGTTCTCTGTCAAGCCCACGGGCTGA
CTCCCGATCAAGTTGTAGCGATTGCGAATAACAATGGAGGGAAACAAGCATTGGAGACTGTCCAACGGCT
CCTTCCCGTGTTGTGTCAAGCCCACGGTTTGACGCCTGCACAAGTGGTCGCCATCGCCAGCCATGATGGC
GGTAAGCAGGCGCTGGAAACAGTACAGCGCCTGCTGCCTGTACTGTGCCAGGATCATGGACTGACACCCG
AACAGGTGGTCGCCATTGCTTCCCACGACGGAGGACGGCCAGCCTTGGAG
