>Addgene plasmid #47197 | TAL3478 | addgene partial sequence | sequence record 69247 | JDS-TALEN-F 5'-TAGGGGTCGGTAAACAGTGG-3'
GCGGGTGAGCTTAGGGGGCCTCCGCTCCAGCTCGACACCGGGCAGCTGCTGAAGATCGCGAAGAGAGGGG
GAGTAACAGCGGTAGAGGCAGTGCACGCCTGGCGCAATGCGCTCACCGGGGCCCCCTTGAACCTGACCCC
AGACCAGGTAGTCGCAATCGCGAACAATAATGGGGGAAAGCAAGCCCTGGAAACCGTGCAAAGGTTGTTG
CCGGTCCTTTGTCAAGACCACGGCCTTACACCGGAGCAAGTCGTGGCCATTGCAAGCAATGGGGGTGGCA
AACAGGCTCTTGAGACGGTTCAGAGACTTCTCCCAGTTCTCTGTCAAGCCCACGGGCTGACTCCCGATCA
AGTTGTAGCGATTGCGTCGCATGACGGAGGGAAACAAGCATTGGAGACTGTCCAACGGCTCCTTCCCGTG
TTGTGTCAAGCCCACGGTTTGACGCCTGCACAAGTGGTCGCCATCGCCTCGAATGGCGGCGGTAAGCAGG
CGCTGGAAACAGTACAGCGCCTGCTGCCTGTACTGTGCCAGGATCATGGACTGACCCCAGACCAGGTAGT
CGCAATCGCGTCACATGACGGGGGAAAGCAAGCCCTGGAAACCGTGCAAAGGTTGTTGCCGGTCCTTTGT
CAAGACCACGGCCTTACACCGGAGCAAGTCGTGGCCATTGCAAGCAACATCGGTGGCAAACAGGCTCTTG
AGACGGTTCAGAGACTTCTCCCAGTTCTCTGTCAAGCCCACGGGCTGACTCCCGATCAAGTTGTAGCGAT
TGCGTCGCATGACGGAGGGAAACAAGCATTGGAGACTGTCCAACGGCTCCTTCC
