[The description below was written by a language model from this plasmid's Addgene catalogue record.]
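Description:
TAL3478 is a TALEN expression plasmid built on the JDS71 backbone (about 6.4 kb without insert), a mammalian expression vector that also carries a T7 promoter. It is maintained in E. coli as a high-copy plasmid under ampicillin selection; the record does not name the origin of replication. The roughly 1.4 kb insert, listed as ZebrafishCommunity-klf4a-left, encodes an engineered TAL effector repeat array designed to recognise an 18-nucleotide site in the zebrafish klf4a (klf4) gene. It is not the klf4a coding sequence itself. The array was inserted through BsmBI sites, which were destroyed during cloning, as is typical for type IIS assembly of repeat arrays into a receiving vector.

The backbone supplies the rest of the nuclease. An N-terminal 3X Flag tag allows detection of the protein, and a C-terminal wild-type FokI cleavage domain provides the DNA-cutting activity, so the repeat array is expressed in frame as a complete TALEN monomer. Because FokI must dimerise to cut, this "left" monomer is meant to be used with a matching "right" TALEN that binds the opposite strand across a spacer. Together they produce a double-strand break whose error-prone repair can disrupt the gene. The CMV promoter drives expression in transfected cells, and the use of a BGH reverse sequencing primer suggests a BGH polyadenylation region downstream. The T7 designation indicates the plasmid can probably also serve as a template for in vitro transcription, which would suit mRNA delivery into zebrafish embryos. The associated work concerns targeted gene disruption in somatic zebrafish cells. No feature table was provided, so other backbone elements cannot be described.
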