Addgene plasmid #47197: TAL3478
Depositing lab: Keith Joung. Depositing organization: Massachusetts General Hospital. Publication: Targeted gene disruption in somatic zebrafish cells using engineered TALENs. Sander JD, Cade L, Khayter C, Reyon D, Peterson RT, Joung JK, Yeh JR. Nat Biotechnol. 2011 Aug 5;29(8):697-8. doi: 10.1038/nbt.1934. PubMed 21822241.
Backbone
  Vector backbone: JDS71
  Backbone manufacturer: Addgene plasmid #32287
  Backbone size w/o insert (bp): 6447
  Vector type: Mammalian Expression ; T7
Growth in bacteria
  Bacterial resistance: Ampicillin, 100 μg/mL
  Growth temperature: 37°C
  Growth strain: XL1 Blue
  Copy number: High Copy
Gene/Insert
  Gene/Insert name: ZebrafishCommunity-klf4a-left (alt name: klf4a)
  Species: D. rerio (zebrafish)
  Insert size (bp): 1430
  Entrez Gene: klf4 (a.k.a. klf4a)
  Promoter: CMV
  Tag / fusion protein: 3X Flag (N terminal on backbone); WT FOKI (C terminal on backbone)
  Cloning method: Restriction Enzyme; 5′ cloning site BsmBI (destroyed during cloning); 3′ cloning site BsmBI (destroyed during cloning)
  Sequencing primers: 5′ CMV-F; 3′ BGH-rev
Terms and licenses: Academic/Nonprofit Terms; Industry Terms: Not Available to Industry
Depositor comments: Target binding site: TGTCTCACCTGAAACGCC It is strongly recommended that users perform a diagnostic digest to verify this plasmid prior to use. For example, a double digest of the plasmid with BamHI and KpnI should result in two bands at 2.3kb and 5.8kb.
How to cite: TAL3478 was a gift from Keith Joung (Addgene plasmid # 47197 ; http://n2t.net/addgene:47197 ; RRID:Addgene_47197)
